LOCUS       Exported 14207 bp ds-DNA circular SYN 02-DEC-2021
DEFINITION  Expresses ABA-inducible VPR-Sa dCas9.
ACCESSION   .
VERSION     .
KEYWORDS    pSLQ2833 pPB: CAG-PYL1-VPR-IRES-Zeo-WPRE-SV40PA PGK-ABI-tagBFP...
SOURCE      synthetic DNA construct
  ORGANISM  synthetic DNA construct
REFERENCE   1 (bases 1 to 14207)
  AUTHORS   Gao Y, Xiong X, Wong S, Charles EJ, Lim WA, Qi LS
  TITLE     Complex transcriptional modulation with orthogonal and inducible
            dCas9 regulators.
  JOURNAL   Nat Methods. 2016 Oct 24. doi: 10.1038/nmeth.4042.
  PUBMED    27776111
REFERENCE   2 (bases 1 to 14207)
  AUTHORS   .
  TITLE     Direct Submission
  JOURNAL   Exported Dec 2, 2021 from SnapGene Server 1.1.58
            http://www.snapgene.com
FEATURES             Location/Qualifiers
     source          1..14207
                     /organism="synthetic DNA construct"
                     /mol_type="other DNA"
     promoter        7..284
                     /label=chicken beta-actin promoter
     intron          286..1303
                     /label=chimeric intron
                     /note="chimera between introns from chicken beta-actin and
                     rabbit beta-globin"
     primer_bind     1227..1249
                     /label=pCAGGS-5
                     /note="Chimeric intron in CAG promoter, forward primer"
     primer_bind     1311..1330
                     /label=pCAG-F
                     /note="Rabbit beta-globin intron, for pCAG plasmids,
                     forward primer"
     regulatory      1358..1367
                     /regulatory_class="other"
                     /note="vertebrate consensus sequence for strong initiation
                     of translation (Kozak, 1987)"
     CDS             1940..2089
                     /codon_start=1
                     /product="tetrameric repeat of the minimal activation
                     domain of herpes simplex virus VP16 (Beerli et al., 1998)"
                     /label=VP64
                     /translation="DALDDFDLDMLGSDALDDFDLDMLGSDALDDFDLDMLGSDALDDF
                     DLDML"
     CDS             2096..2116
                     /codon_start=1
                     /product="nuclear localization signal of SV40 (simian virus
                     40) large T antigen"
                     /label=SV40 NLS
                     /translation="PKKKRKV"
     CDS             2546..2917
                     /codon_start=1
                     /product="transcriptional activation domain of human RelA,
                     also known as p65 (O'Shea and Perkins, 2008)"
                     /label=RelA (p65) AD
                     /translation="PTQAGEGTLSEALLQLQFDDEDLGALLGNSTDPAVFTDLASVDNS
                     EFQQLLNQGIPVAPHTTEPMLMEYPEAITRLVTGAQRPPDPAPAPLGAPGLPNGLLSGD
                     EDFSSIADMDFSALLSQISS"
     CDS             2936..3505
                     /codon_start=1
                     /product="transcriptional activation domain from the human
                     herpesvirus 4 (Epstein-Barr virus) replication and
                     transcription activator Rta/BRLF1 (Hardwick et al., 1992;
                     Chavez et al., 2015)"
                     /label=Rta AD
                     /translation="RDSREGMFLPKPEAGSAISDVFEGREVCQPKRIRPFHPPGSPWAN
                     RPLPASLAPTPTGPVHEPVGSLTPAPVPQPLDPAPAVTPEASHLLEDPDEETSQAVKAL
                     REMADTVIPQKEEAAICGQMDLSHPPPRGHLDELTTTLESMTEDLNLDSPLTPELNEIL
                     DTFLNDECLLHAMHISTGLSIFDTSLF"
     misc_feature    3523..4108
                     /label=IRES2
                     /note="internal ribosome entry site (IRES) of the
                     encephalomyocarditis virus (EMCV)"
     primer_bind     complement(3690..3707)
                     /label=IRES reverse
                     /note="IRES internal ribosome entry site, reverse primer.
                     Also called pCDH-rev"
     primer_bind     3917..3936
                     /label=IRES-F
                     /note="IRES internal ribosome entry site, forward primer"
     CDS             4124..4498
                     /codon_start=1
                     /gene="Sh ble from Streptoalloteichus hindustanus"
                     /product="antibiotic-binding protein"
                     /label=BleoR
                     /note="confers resistance to bleomycin, phleomycin, and
                     Zeocin(TM)"
                     /translation="MAKLTSAVPVLTARDVAGAVEFWTDRLGFSRDFVEDDFAGVVRDD
                     VTLFISAVQDQVVPDNTLAWVWVRGLDELYAEWSEVVSTNFRDASGPAMTEIGEQPWGR
                     EFALRDPAGNCVHFVAEEQD"
     misc_feature    4536..5124
                     /label=WPRE
                     /note="woodchuck hepatitis virus posttranscriptional
                     regulatory element"
     primer_bind     complement(4589..4609)
                     /label=WPRE-R
                     /note="WPRE, reverse primer"
     CDS             complement(5007..5018)
                     /codon_start=1
                     /product="Factor Xa recognition and cleavage site"
                     /label=Factor Xa site
                     /translation="IEGR"
     primer_bind     complement(5163..5182)
                     /label=SV40pA-R
                     /note="SV40 polyA, reverse primer"
     primer_bind     5217..5236
                     /label=EBV-rev
                     /note="SV40 polyA terminator, reverse primer"
     promoter        5278..5777
                     /label=PGK promoter
                     /note="mouse phosphoglycerate kinase 1 promoter"
     primer_bind     complement(5313..5336)
                     /label=MSCV-rev
                     /note="Murine stem cell virus, reverse primer"
     primer_bind     5710..5729
                     /label=mPGK-F
                     /note="Mouse PGK promoter, forward primer"
     CDS             6737..7435
                     /codon_start=1
                     /product="monomeric blue fluorescent protein"
                     /label=TagBFP
                     /note="mammalian codon-optimized"
                     /translation="MSELIKENMHMKLYMEGTVDNHHFKCTSEGEGKPYEGTQTMRIKV
                     VEGGPLPFAFDILATSFLYGSKTFINHTQGIPDFFKQSFPEGFTWERVTTYEDGGVLTA
                     TQDTSLQDGCLIYNVKIRGVNFTSNGPVMQKKTLGWEAFTETLYPADGGLEGRNDMALK
                     LVGGSHLIANIKTTYRSKKPAKNLKMPGVYYVDYRLERIKEANNETYVEQHEVAVARYC
                     DLPSKLGHKLN"
     CDS             7457..7477
                     /codon_start=1
                     /product="nuclear localization signal of SV40 (simian virus
                     40) large T antigen"
                     /label=SV40 NLS
                     /translation="PKKKRKV"
     CDS             10658..10705
                     /codon_start=1
                     /product="bipartite nuclear localization signal from
                     nucleoplasmin"
                     /label=nucleoplasmin NLS
                     /translation="KRPAATKKAGQAKKKK"
     repeat_region   10895..10957
                     /label=piggyBac right (3') inverted repeat
                     /note="piggyBac transposon-specific inverted terminal
                     repeat sequence (ITR)"
     primer_bind     complement(11008..11028)
                     /label=T3
                     /note="T3 promoter, forward primer"
     promoter        complement(11008..11026)
                     /label=T3 promoter
                     /note="promoter for bacteriophage T3 RNA polymerase"
     primer_bind     complement(11047..11063)
                     /label=M13 rev
                     /note="common sequencing primer, one of multiple similar
                     variants"
     primer_bind     complement(11047..11063)
                     /label=M13 Reverse
                     /note="In lacZ gene. Also called M13-rev"
     primer_bind     complement(11060..11082)
                     /label=M13/pUC Reverse
                     /note="In lacZ gene"
     protein_bind    11071..11087
                     /label=lac operator
                     /bound_moiety="lac repressor encoded by lacI"
                     /note="The lac repressor binds to the lac operator to
                     inhibit transcription in E. coli. This inhibition can be
                     relieved by adding lactose or
                     isopropyl-beta-D-thiogalactopyranoside (IPTG)."
     promoter        complement(11095..11125)
                     /label=lac promoter
                     /note="promoter for the E. coli lac operon"
     protein_bind    11140..11161
                     /label=CAP binding site
                     /bound_moiety="E. coli catabolite activator protein"
                     /note="CAP binding activates transcription in the presence
                     of cAMP."
     primer_bind     complement(11278..11295)
                     /label=L4440
                     /note="L4440 vector, forward primer"
     rep_origin      complement(11449..12037)
                     /direction=LEFT
                     /label=ori
                     /note="high-copy-number ColE1/pMB1/pBR322/pUC origin of
                     replication"
     primer_bind     complement(11529..11548)
                     /label=pBR322ori-F
                     /note="pBR322 origin, forward primer"
     CDS             complement(12208..13068)
                     /codon_start=1
                     /gene="bla"
                     /product="beta-lactamase"
                     /label=AmpR
                     /note="confers resistance to ampicillin, carbenicillin, and
                     related antibiotics"
                     /translation="MSIQHFRVALIPFFAAFCLPVFAHPETLVKVKDAEDQLGARVGYI
                     ELDLNSGKILESFRPEERFPMMSTFKVLLCGAVLSRIDAGQEQLGRRIHYSQNDLVEYS
                     PVTEKHLTDGMTVRELCSAAITMSDNTAANLLLTTIGGPKELTAFLHNMGDHVTRLDRW
                     EPELNEAIPNDERDTTMPVAMATTLRKLLTGELLTLASRQQLIDWMEADKVAGPLLRSA
                     LPAGWFIADKSGAGERGSRGIIAALGPDGKPSRIVVIYTTGSQATMDERNRQIAEIGAS
                     LIKHW"
     primer_bind     12831..12850
                     /label=Amp-R
                     /note="Ampicillin resistance gene, reverse primer"
     promoter        complement(13069..13173)
                     /gene="bla"
                     /label=AmpR promoter
     rep_origin      complement(13199..13654)
                     /direction=LEFT
                     /label=f1 ori
                     /note="f1 bacteriophage origin of replication; arrow
                     indicates direction of (+) strand synthesis"
     primer_bind     complement(13336..13357)
                     /label=F1ori-F
                     /note="F1 origin, forward primer"
     primer_bind     13548..13567
                     /label=F1ori-R
                     /note="F1 origin, reverse primer"
     primer_bind     13781..13803
                     /label=M13/pUC Forward
                     /note="In lacZ gene"
     primer_bind     13795..13812
                     /label=M13 Forward
                     /note="In lacZ gene. Also called M13-F20 or M13 (-21)
                     Forward"
     primer_bind     13796..13812
                     /label=M13 fwd
                     /note="common sequencing primer, one of multiple similar
                     variants"
     primer_bind     13822..13841
                     /label=T7
                     /note="T7 promoter, forward primer"
     promoter        13822..13840
                     /label=T7 promoter
                     /note="promoter for bacteriophage T7 RNA polymerase"
     repeat_region   13870..13904
                     /label=piggyBac left (5') inverted repeat
                     /note="piggyBac transposon-specific inverted terminal
                     repeat sequence (ITR)"
ORIGIN
        1 ccatggtcga ggtgagcccc acgttctgct tcactctccc catctccccc ccctccccac
       61 ccccaatttt gtatttattt attttttaat tattttgtgc agcgatgggg gcgggggggg
      121 ggggggggcg cgcgccaggc ggggcggggc ggggcgaggg gcggggcggg gcgaggcgga
      181 gaggtgcggc ggcagccaat cagagcggcg cgctccgaaa gtttcctttt atggcgaggc
      241 ggcggcggcg gcggccctat aaaaagcgaa gcgcgcggcg ggcggggagt cgctgcgacg
      301 ctgccttcgc cccgtgcccc gctccgccgc cgcctcgcgc cgcccgcccc ggctctgact
      361 gaccgcgtta ctcccacagg tgagcgggcg ggacggccct tctcctccgg gctgtaatta
      421 gcgcttggtt taatgacggc ttgtttcttt tctgtggctg cgtgaaagcc ttgaggggct
      481 ccgggagggc cctttgtgcg gggggagcgg ctcggggggt gcgtgcgtgt gtgtgtgcgt
      541 ggggagcgcc gcgtgcggct ccgcgctgcc cggcggctgt gagcgctgcg ggcgcggcgc
      601 ggggctttgt gcgctccgca gtgtgcgcga ggggagcgcg gccgggggcg gtgccccgcg
      661 gtgcgggggg ggctgcgagg ggaacaaagg ctgcgtgcgg ggtgtgtgcg tgggggggtg
      721 agcagggggt gtgggcgcgt cggtcgggct gcaacccccc ctgcaccccc ctccccgagt
      781 tgctgagcac ggcccggctt cgggtgcggg gctccgtacg gggcgtggcg cggggctcgc
      841 cgtgccgggc ggggggtggc ggcaggtggg ggtgccgggc ggggcggggc cgcctcgggc
      901 cggggagggc tcgggggagg ggcgcggcgg cccccggagc gccggcggct gtcgaggcgc
      961 ggcgagccgc agccattgcc ttttatggta atcgtgcgag agggcgcagg gacttccttt
     1021 gtcccaaatc tgtgcggagc cgaaatctgg gaggcgccgc cgcaccccct ctagcgggcg
     1081 cggggcgaag cggtgcggcg ccggcaggaa ggaaatgggc ggggagggcc ttcgtgcgtc
     1141 gccgcgccgc cgtccccttc tccctctcca gcctcggggc tgtccgcggg gggacggctg
     1201 ccttcggggg ggacggggca gggcggggtt cggcttctgg cgtgtgaccg gcggctctag
     1261 agcctctgct aaccatgttc atgccttctt ctttttccta cagctcctgg gcaacgtgct
     1321 ggttattgtg ctgtctcatc attttggcaa agaattcgcc accatgggtg ggggcgcgcc
     1381 aactcaagac gaattcaccc aactctccca atcaatcgcc gagttccaca cgtaccaact
     1441 cggtaacggc cgttgctcat ctctcctagc tcagcgaatc cacgcgccgc cggaaacagt
     1501 atggtccgtg gtgagacgtt tcgataggcc acagatttac aaacacttca tcaaaagctg
     1561 taacgtgagt gaagatttcg agatgcgagt gggatgcacg cgcgacgtga acgtgataag
     1621 tggattaccg gcgaatacgt ctcgggagag attagatctg ttggacgatg atcggagagt
     1681 gactgggttt agtataaccg gtggtgaaca taggctgagg aattataaat cggttacgac
     1741 ggttcataga tttgagaaag aagaagaaga agaaaggatc tggaccgttg ttttggaatc
     1801 ttatgttgtt gatgtaccgg aaggtaattc ggaggaagat acgagattgt ttgctgatac
     1861 ggttattaga ttgaatcttc agaaacttgc ttcgatcact gaagctatga acgaattctc
     1921 aagcgctgca ggtactagtg atgctttaga cgattttgac ttagatatgc ttggttcaga
     1981 cgcgttagac gacttcgacc tagacatgtt aggctcagat gcattggacg acttcgattt
     2041 agatatgttg ggctccgatg ccctagatga ctttgatcta gatatgctag gtagtcccaa
     2101 aaagaagagg aaagtgggat cccagtatct gcccgacaca gatgatagac accgaatcga
     2161 agagaaacgc aagcgaacgt atgaaacctt caaatcgatc atgaagaaat cgcccttctc
     2221 gggtccgacc gatcccaggc ccccaccgag aaggattgcg gtcccgtccc gctcgtcggc
     2281 cagcgtgccg aagcctgcgc cgcagcccta ccccttcacg tcgagcctga gcacaatcaa
     2341 ttatgacgag ttcccgacga tggtgttccc ctcgggacaa atctcacaag cctcggcgct
     2401 cgcaccagcg cctccccaag tccttccgca agcgcctgcc ccagcgcctg caccggcaat
     2461 ggtgtccgcc ctcgcacagg cccctgcgcc cgtccccgtg ctcgcgcctg gaccgcccca
     2521 ggcggtcgct ccaccggctc cgaagccgac gcaggccgga gagggaacac tctccgaagc
     2581 acttcttcaa ctccagtttg atgacgagga tcttggagca ctccttggaa actcgacaga
     2641 ccctgcggtg tttaccgacc tcgcgtcagt agataactcc gaatttcagc agcttttgaa
     2701 ccagggtatc ccggtcgcgc cacatacaac ggagcccatg ttgatggaat accccgaagc
     2761 aatcacgaga cttgtgacgg gagcgcagcg gcctcccgat cccgcacccg cacctttggg
     2821 ggcacctggc ctccctaacg gacttttgag cggcgacgag gatttctcct ccatcgccga
     2881 tatggatttc tcagccttgc tgtcacagat ttccagcggc tctggcagcg gcagccggga
     2941 ttccagggaa gggatgtttt tgccgaagcc tgaggccggc tccgctatta gtgacgtgtt
     3001 tgagggccgc gaggtgtgcc agccaaaacg aatccggcca tttcatcctc caggaagtcc
     3061 atgggccaac cgcccactcc ccgccagcct cgcaccaaca ccaaccggtc cagtacatga
     3121 gccagtcggg tcactgaccc cggcaccagt ccctcagcca ctggatccag cgcccgcagt
     3181 gactcccgag gccagtcacc tgttggagga tcccgatgaa gagacgagcc aggctgtcaa
     3241 agcccttcgg gagatggccg atactgtgat tccccagaag gaagaggctg caatctgtgg
     3301 ccaaatggac ctttcccatc cgcccccaag gggccatctg gatgagctga caaccacact
     3361 tgagtccatg accgaggatc tgaacctgga ctcacccctg accccggaat tgaacgagat
     3421 tctggatacc ttcctgaacg acgagtgcct cttgcatgcc atgcatatca gcacaggact
     3481 gtccatcttc gacacatctc tgttttgaat ttaaataatt cgcccctctc cctccccccc
     3541 ccctaacgtt actggccgaa gccgcttgga ataaggccgg tgtgcgtttg tctatatgtt
     3601 attttccacc atattgccgt cttttggcaa tgtgagggcc cggaaacctg gccctgtctt
     3661 cttgacgagc attcctaggg gtctttcccc tctcgccaaa ggaatgcaag gtctgttgaa
     3721 tgtcgtgaag gaagcagttc ctctggaagc ttcttgaaga caaacaacgt ctgtagcgac
     3781 cctttgcagg cagcggaacc ccccacctgg cgacaggtgc ctctgcggcc aaaagccacg
     3841 tgtataagat acacctgcaa aggcggcaca accccagtgc cacgttgtga gttggatagt
     3901 tgtggaaaga gtcaaatggc tctcctcaag cgtattcaac aaggggctga aggatgccca
     3961 gaaggtaccc cattgtatgg gatctgatct ggggcctcgg tgcacatgct ttacgtgtgt
     4021 ttagtcgagg ttaaaaaacg tctaggcccc ccgaaccacg gggacgtggt tttcctttga
     4081 aaaacacgat gataatatgg ccacaaccgg atccggagct accatggcca agttgaccag
     4141 tgccgttccg gtgctcaccg cgcgcgacgt cgccggagcg gtcgagttct ggaccgaccg
     4201 gctcgggttc tcccgggact tcgtggagga cgacttcgcc ggtgtggtcc gggacgacgt
     4261 gaccctgttc atcagcgcgg tccaggacca ggtggtgccg gacaacaccc tggcctgggt
     4321 gtgggtgcgc ggcctggacg agctgtacgc cgagtggtcg gaggtcgtgt ccacgaactt
     4381 ccgggacgcc tccgggccgg ccatgaccga gatcggcgag cagccgtggg ggcgggagtt
     4441 cgccctgcgc gacccggccg gcaactgcgt gcacttcgtg gccgaggagc aggactgagt
     4501 ttaaaccatg caagcttgat atcaagctta tcgataatca acctctggat tacaaaattt
     4561 gtgaaagatt gactggtatt cttaactatg ttgctccttt tacgctatgt ggatacgctg
     4621 ctttaatgcc tttgtatcat gctattgctt cccgtatggc tttcattttc tcctccttgt
     4681 ataaatcctg gttgctgtct ctttatgagg agttgtggcc cgttgtcagg caacgtggcg
     4741 tggtgtgcac tgtgtttgct gacgcaaccc ccactggttg gggcattgcc accacctgtc
     4801 agctcctttc cgggactttc gctttccccc tccctattgc cacggcggaa ctcatcgccg
     4861 cctgccttgc ccgctgctgg acaggggctc ggctgttggg cactgacaat tccgtggtgt
     4921 tgtcggggaa atcatcgtcc tttccttggc tgctcgcctg tgttgccacc tggattctgc
     4981 gcgggacgtc cttctgctac gtcccttcgg ccctcaatcc agcggacctt ccttcccgcg
     5041 gcctgctgcc ggctctgcgg cctcttccgc gtcttcgcct tcgccctcag acgagtcgga
     5101 tctccctttg ggccgcctcc ccgcatcctt gtttattgca gcttataatg gttacaaata
     5161 aagcaatagc atcacaaatt tcacaaataa agcatttttt tcactgcatt ctagttgtgg
     5221 tttgtccaaa ctcatcaatg tatcttatca tgtctggatc ctgcaggtaa ttctaccggg
     5281 taggggaggc gcttttccca aggcagtctg gagcatgcgc tttagcagcc ccgctgggca
     5341 cttggcgcta cacaagtggc ctctggcctc gcacacattc cacatccacc ggtaggcgcc
     5401 aaccggctcc gttctttggt ggccccttcg cgccaccttc tactcctccc ctagtcagga
     5461 agttcccccc cgccccgcag ctcgcgtcgt gcaggacgtg acaaatggaa gtagcacgtc
     5521 tcactaggct cgtgcagatg gacagcaccg ctgagcaatg gaagcgggta ggcctttggg
     5581 gcagcggcca atagcagctt tgctccttcg ctttctgggc tcagaggctg ggaaggggtg
     5641 ggtccggggg cgggctcagg ggcgggctca ggggcggggc gggcgcccga aggtcctccg
     5701 gaggcccggc attctgcacg cttcaaaagc gcacgtctgc cgcgctgttc tcctcttcct
     5761 catctccggg cctttcgacc tgcagcccaa gcttgtcgac gccaccatga cgcgtgtgcc
     5821 tttgtatggt tttacttcga tttgtggaag aagacctgag atggaagctg ctgtttcgac
     5881 tataccaaga ttccttcaat cttcctctgg ttcgatgtta gatggtcggt ttgatcctca
     5941 atccgccgct catttcttcg gtgtttacga cggccatggc ggttctcagg tagcgaacta
     6001 ttgtagagag aggatgcatt tggctttggc ggaggagata gctaaggaga aaccgatgct
     6061 ctgcgatggt gatacgtggc tggagaagtg gaagaaagct cttttcaact cgttcctgag
     6121 agttgactcg gagattgagt cagttgcgcc ggagacggtt gggtcaacgt cggtggttgc
     6181 cgttgttttc ccgtctcaca tcttcgtcgc taactgcggt gactctagag ccgttctttg
     6241 ccgcggcaaa actgcacttc cattatccgt tgaccataaa ccggatagag aagatgaagc
     6301 tgcgaggatt gaagccgcag gagggaaagt gattcagtgg aatggagctc gtgttttcgg
     6361 tgttctcgcc atgtcgagat ccattggcga tagatacttg aaaccatcca tcattcctga
     6421 tccggaagtg acggctgtga agagagtaaa agaagatgat tgtctgattt tggcgagtga
     6481 cggggtttgg gatgtaatga cggatgaaga agcgtgtgag atggcaagga agcggattct
     6541 cttgtggcac aagaaaaacg cggtggctgg ggatgcatcg ttgctcgcgg atgagcggag
     6601 aaaggaaggg aaagatcctg cggcgatgtc cgcggctgag tatttgtcaa agctggcgat
     6661 acagagagga agcaaagaca acataagtgt ggtggtggtt gatttgaagc atatgtcaag
     6721 cgctgcaggt gctaccatga gcgagctgat taaggagaac atgcacatga agctgtacat
     6781 ggagggcacc gtggacaacc atcacttcaa gtgcacatcc gagggcgaag gcaagcccta
     6841 cgagggcacc cagaccatga gaatcaaggt ggtcgagggc ggccctctcc ccttcgcctt
     6901 cgacatcctg gctactagct tcctctacgg cagcaagacc ttcatcaacc acacccaggg
     6961 catccccgac ttcttcaagc agtccttccc tgagggcttc acatgggaga gagtcaccac
     7021 atacgaagac gggggcgtgc tgaccgctac ccaggacacc agcctccagg acggctgcct
     7081 catctacaac gtcaagatca gaggggtgaa cttcacatcc aacggccctg tgatgcagaa
     7141 gaaaacactc ggctgggagg ccttcaccga gacgctgtac cccgctgacg gcggcctgga
     7201 aggcagaaac gacatggccc tgaagctcgt gggcgggagc catctgatcg caaacatcaa
     7261 gaccacatat agatccaaga aacccgctaa gaacctcaag atgcctggcg tctactatgt
     7321 ggactacaga ctggaaagaa tcaaggaggc caacaacgag acctacgtcg agcagcacga
     7381 ggtggcagtg gccagatact gcgacctccc tagcaaactg gggcacaagc ttaatggtgg
     7441 aggctctgga atggccccaa agaagaagcg gaaggtcggt atccacggag tcccagcagc
     7501 caagcggaac tacatcctgg gcctggccat cggcatcacc agcgtgggct acggcatcat
     7561 cgactacgag acacgggacg tgatcgatgc cggcgtgcgg ctgttcaaag aggccaacgt
     7621 ggaaaacaac gagggcaggc ggagcaagag aggcgccaga aggctgaagc ggcggaggcg
     7681 gcatagaatc cagagagtga agaagctgct gttcgactac aacctgctga ccgaccacag
     7741 cgagctgagc ggcatcaacc cctacgaggc cagagtgaag ggcctgagcc agaagctgag
     7801 cgaggaagag ttctctgccg ccctgctgca cctggccaag agaagaggcg tgcacaacgt
     7861 gaacgaggtg gaagaggaca ccggcaacga gctgtccacc aaagagcaga tcagccggaa
     7921 cagcaaggcc ctggaagaga aatacgtggc cgaactgcag ctggaacggc tgaagaaaga
     7981 cggcgaagtg cggggcagca tcaacagatt caagaccagc gactacgtga aagaagccaa
     8041 acagctgctg aaggtgcaga aggcctacca ccagctggac cagagcttca tcgacaccta
     8101 catcgacctg ctggaaaccc ggcggaccta ctatgaggga cctggcgagg gcagcccctt
     8161 cggctggaag gacatcaaag aatggtacga gatgctgatg ggccactgca cctacttccc
     8221 cgaggaactg cggagcgtga agtacgccta caacgccgac ctgtacaacg ccctgaacga
     8281 cctgaacaat ctcgtgatca ccagggacga gaacgagaag ctggaatatt acgagaagtt
     8341 ccagatcatc gagaacgtgt tcaagcagaa gaagaagccc accctgaagc agatcgccaa
     8401 agaaatcctc gtgaacgaag aggatattaa gggctacaga gtgaccagca ccggcaagcc
     8461 cgagttcacc aacctgaagg tgtaccacga catcaaggac attaccgccc ggaaagagat
     8521 tattgagaac gccgagctgc tggatcagat tgccaagatc ctgaccatct accagagcag
     8581 cgaggacatc caggaagaac tgaccaatct gaactccgag ctgacccagg aagagatcga
     8641 gcagatctct aatctgaagg gctataccgg cacccacaac ctgagcctga aggccatcaa
     8701 cctgatcctg gacgagctgt ggcacaccaa cgacaaccag atcgctatct tcaaccggct
     8761 gaagctggtg cccaagaagg tggacctgtc ccagcagaaa gagatcccca ccaccctggt
     8821 ggacgacttc atcctgagcc ccgtcgtgaa gagaagcttc atccagagca tcaaagtgat
     8881 caacgccatc atcaagaagt acggcctgcc caacgacatc attatcgagc tggcccgcga
     8941 gaagaactcc aaggacgccc agaaaatgat caacgagatg cagaagcgga accggcagac
     9001 caacgagcgg atcgaggaaa tcatccggac caccggcaaa gagaacgcca agtacctgat
     9061 cgagaagatc aagctgcacg acatgcagga aggcaagtgc ctgtacagcc tggaagccat
     9121 ccctctggaa gatctgctga acaacccctt caactatgag gtggaccaca tcatccccag
     9181 aagcgtgtcc ttcgacaaca gcttcaacaa caaggtgctc gtgaagcagg aagaagccag
     9241 caagaagggc aaccggaccc cattccagta cctgagcagc agcgacagca agatcagcta
     9301 cgaaaccttc aagaagcaca tcctgaatct ggccaagggc aagggcagaa tcagcaagac
     9361 caagaaagag tatctgctgg aagaacggga catcaacagg ttctccgtgc agaaagactt
     9421 catcaaccgg aacctggtgg ataccagata cgccaccaga ggcctgatga acctgctgcg
     9481 gagctacttc agagtgaaca acctggacgt gaaagtgaag tccatcaatg gcggcttcac
     9541 cagctttctg cggcggaagt ggaagtttaa gaaagagcgg aacaaggggt acaagcacca
     9601 cgccgaggac gccctgatca ttgccaacgc cgatttcatc ttcaaagagt ggaagaaact
     9661 ggacaaggcc aaaaaagtga tggaaaacca gatgttcgag gaaaagcagg ccgagagcat
     9721 gcccgagatc gaaaccgagc aggagtacaa agagatcttc atcacccccc accagatcaa
     9781 gcacattaag gacttcaagg actacaagta cagccaccgg gtggacaaga agcctaatag
     9841 agagctgatt aacgacaccc tgtactccac ccggaaggac gacaagggca acaccctgat
     9901 cgtgaacaat ctgaacggcc tgtacgacaa ggacaatgac aagctgaaaa agctgatcaa
     9961 caagagcccc gaaaagctgc tgatgtacca ccacgacccc cagacctacc agaaactgaa
    10021 gctgattatg gaacagtacg gcgacgagaa gaatcccctg tacaagtact acgaggaaac
    10081 cgggaactac ctgaccaagt actccaaaaa ggacaacggc cccgtgatca agaagattaa
    10141 gtattacggc aacaaactga acgcccatct ggacatcacc gacgactacc ccaacagcag
    10201 aaacaaggtc gtgaagctgt ccctgaagcc ctacagattc gacgtgtacc tggacaatgg
    10261 cgtgtacaag ttcgtgaccg tgaagaatct ggatgtgatc aaaaaagaaa actactacga
    10321 agtgaatagc aagtgctatg aggaagctaa gaagctgaag aagatcagca accaggccga
    10381 gtttatcgcc tccttctaca acaacgatct gatcaagatc aacggcgagc tgtatagagt
    10441 gatcggcgtg aacaacgacc tgctgaaccg gatcgaagtg aacatgatcg acatcaccta
    10501 ccgcgagtac ctggaaaaca tgaacgacaa gaggcccccc aggatcatta agacaatcgc
    10561 ctccaagacc cagagcatta agaagtacag cacagacatt ctgggcaacc tgtatgaagt
    10621 gaaatctaag aagcaccctc agatcatcaa aaagggcaaa aggccggcgg ccacgaaaaa
    10681 ggccggccag gcaaaaaaga aaaagtaact cgagctagtt aaaagttttg ttactttata
    10741 gaagaaattt tgagtttttg ttttttttta ataaataaat aaacataaat aaattgtttg
    10801 ttgaatttat tattagtatg taagtgtaaa tataataaaa cttaatatct attcaaatta
    10861 ataaataaac ctcgatatac agaccgataa aacacatgcg tcaattttac gcatgattat
    10921 ctttaacgta cgtcacaata tgattatctt tctagggtta atctagtata cgcgtatgcg
    10981 gccgcttaat taatccagct tttgttccct ttagtgaggg ttaattgcgc gcttggcgta
    11041 atcatggtca tagctgtttc ctgtgtgaaa ttgttatccg ctcacaattc cacacaacat
    11101 acgagccgga agcataaagt gtaaagcctg gggtgcctaa tgagtgagct aactcacatt
    11161 aattgcgttg cgctcactgc ccgctttcca gtcgggaaac ctgtcgtgcc agctgcatta
    11221 atgaatcggc caacgcgcgg ggagaggcgg tttgcgtatt gggcgctctt ccgcttcctc
    11281 gctcactgac tcgctgcgct cggtcgttcg gctgcggcga gcggtatcag ctcactcaaa
    11341 ggcggtaata cggttatcca cagaatcagg ggataacgca ggaaagaaca tgtgagcaaa
    11401 aggccagcaa aaggccagga accgtaaaaa ggccgcgttg ctggcgtttt tccataggct
    11461 ccgcccccct gacgagcatc acaaaaatcg acgctcaagt cagaggtggc gaaacccgac
    11521 aggactataa agataccagg cgtttccccc tggaagctcc ctcgtgcgct ctcctgttcc
    11581 gaccctgccg cttaccggat acctgtccgc ctttctccct tcgggaagcg tggcgctttc
    11641 tcatagctca cgctgtaggt atctcagttc ggtgtaggtc gttcgctcca agctgggctg
    11701 tgtgcacgaa ccccccgttc agcccgaccg ctgcgcctta tccggtaact atcgtcttga
    11761 gtccaacccg gtaagacacg acttatcgcc actggcagca gccactggta acaggattag
    11821 cagagcgagg tatgtaggcg gtgctacaga gttcttgaag tggtggccta actacggcta
    11881 cactagaagg acagtatttg gtatctgcgc tctgctgaag ccagttacct tcggaaaaag
    11941 agttggtagc tcttgatccg gcaaacaaac caccgctggt agcggtggtt tttttgtttg
    12001 caagcagcag attacgcgca gaaaaaaagg atctcaagaa gatcctttga tcttttctac
    12061 ggggtctgac gctcagtgga acgaaaactc acgttaaggg attttggtca tgagattatc
    12121 aaaaaggatc ttcacctaga tccttttaaa ttaaaaatga agttttaaat caatctaaag
    12181 tatatatgag taaacttggt ctgacagtta ccaatgctta atcagtgagg cacctatctc
    12241 agcgatctgt ctatttcgtt catccatagt tgcctgactc cccgtcgtgt agataactac
    12301 gatacgggag ggcttaccat ctggccccag tgctgcaatg ataccgcgag acccacgctc
    12361 accggctcca gatttatcag caataaacca gccagccgga agggccgagc gcagaagtgg
    12421 tcctgcaact ttatccgcct ccatccagtc tattaattgt tgccgggaag ctagagtaag
    12481 tagttcgcca gttaatagtt tgcgcaacgt tgttgccatt gctacaggca tcgtggtgtc
    12541 acgctcgtcg tttggtatgg cttcattcag ctccggttcc caacgatcaa ggcgagttac
    12601 atgatccccc atgttgtgca aaaaagcggt tagctccttc ggtcctccga tcgttgtcag
    12661 aagtaagttg gccgcagtgt tatcactcat ggttatggca gcactgcata attctcttac
    12721 tgtcatgcca tccgtaagat gcttttctgt gactggtgag tactcaacca agtcattctg
    12781 agaatagtgt atgcggcgac cgagttgctc ttgcccggcg tcaatacggg ataataccgc
    12841 gccacatagc agaactttaa aagtgctcat cattggaaaa cgttcttcgg ggcgaaaact
    12901 ctcaaggatc ttaccgctgt tgagatccag ttcgatgtaa cccactcgtg cacccaactg
    12961 atcttcagca tcttttactt tcaccagcgt ttctgggtga gcaaaaacag gaaggcaaaa
    13021 tgccgcaaaa aagggaataa gggcgacacg gaaatgttga atactcatac tcttcctttt
    13081 tcaatattat tgaagcattt atcagggtta ttgtctcatg agcggataca tatttgaatg
    13141 tatttagaaa aataaacaaa taggggttcc gcgcacattt ccccgaaaag tgccacctaa
    13201 attgtaagcg ttaatatttt gttaaaattc gcgttaaatt tttgttaaat cagctcattt
    13261 tttaaccaat aggccgaaat cggcaaaatc ccttataaat caaaagaata gaccgagata
    13321 gggttgagtg ttgttccagt ttggaacaag agtccactat taaagaacgt ggactccaac
    13381 gtcaaaggnn nnnnnnnnnn nnnnnnnnnn nnnnnnnnnn nnnnnnnnnn nnnnnnntnn
    13441 nnnnnnnnnn nnnnnnnnnn nnnnnnnnnn nnnnnnnnnn nnnnnnnnnn nnnnnnnnnn
    13501 nnnnnnnnnn nnnnnnnnnn nnnnnnnnng nnnnnnnnnn nnnnnnnnnn nnnnnnnnnn
    13561 nnnnnnnnnn nnnnnnnnnn nnnnnnnnnn nnnnnnnnnn nnnnnnnnnn nnnnnnnnnn
    13621 nnnnnnnnnn nnnnnnnnnn nnnnnnnnnn nnnncccatt cgccattcag gctgcgcaac
    13681 tgttgggaag ggcgatcggt gcgggcctct tcgctattac gccagctggc gaaaggggga
    13741 tgtgctgcaa ggcgattaag ttgggtaacg ccagggtttt cccagtcacg acgttgtaaa
    13801 acgacggcca gtgagcgcgc gtaatacgac tcactatagg gcgaattggg gcgcgccatt
    13861 ctagattaac cctagaaaga tagtctgcgt aaaattgacg catgcattct tgaaatattg
    13921 ctctctcttt ctaaatagcg cgaatccgtc gctgtgcatt taggacatct cagtcgccgc
    13981 ttggagctcc cgtgaggcgt gcttgtcaat gcggtaagtg tcactgattt tgaactataa
    14041 cgaccgcgtg agtcaaaatg acgcatgatt atcttttacg tgacttttaa gatttaactc
    14101 atacgataat tatattgtta tttcatgttc tacttacgtg ataacttatt atatatatat
    14161 tttcttgtta tagatatcaa ctagaatgct agcatgggcc cagatct
//
