[The description below was written by a language model from this plasmid's Addgene catalogue record and the feature table of its GenBank file.]
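Description:
pSLQ2833 is a 14.2 kb piggyBac transposon plasmid for mammalian expression, built on a System Biosciences PB backbone. It delivers a two-part, abscisic acid (ABA)-inducible CRISPR activator based on nuclease-dead Staphylococcus aureus Cas9. In bacteria it is maintained through a high-copy ColE1/pUC-type origin with ampicillin resistance, and an f1 origin is also present. The mammalian cargo sits between the piggyBac 5' and 3' inverted terminal repeats, so co-supplied piggyBac transposase can integrate both expression units into the host genome to make stable cell lines, which are selected with Zeocin.

The first unit uses the CAG promoter (chicken beta-actin promoter with chimeric intron) to express the Arabidopsis ABA receptor domain PYL1 fused to the tripartite activator VPR (VP64, p65 and Rta activation domains, with an SV40 NLS). PYL1 carries a synonymous change that removes an XhoI site. An EMCV IRES places the Sh ble Zeocin resistance gene on the same transcript, followed by a WPRE to enhance expression and an SV40 polyadenylation signal. The second unit uses the mouse PGK promoter to express the ABI domain fused to TagBFP and Sa dCas9 (D10A, N580A), with SV40 and nucleoplasmin nuclear localization signals. The catalogue fields and the feature table list these two signals in opposite order. The PYL1, ABI and dCas9 coding regions themselves are not annotated in the table.

ABA induces dimerization of PYL1 and ABI, recruiting VPR to the DNA-bound dCas9, so that target gene activation is switched on chemically. TagBFP reports dCas9 expression. No guide RNA cassette is recorded, so an Sa-compatible sgRNA must be supplied separately. The construct was made for orthogonal, inducible transcriptional regulation with dCas9.
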