Addgene plasmid #84243: pSLQ2833 pPB: CAG-PYL1-VPR-IRES-Zeo-WPRE-SV40PA PGK-ABI-tagBFP-SadCas9
Purpose: Expresses ABA-inducible VPR-Sa dCas9
Depositing lab: Stanley Qi. Depositing organization: Stanford University. Publication: Complex transcriptional modulation with orthogonal and inducible dCas9 regulators. Gao Y, Xiong X, Wong S, Charles EJ, Lim WA, Qi LS. Nat Methods. 2016 Oct 24. doi: 10.1038/nmeth.4042. PubMed 27776111.
Backbone
  Vector backbone: PB
  Backbone manufacturer: System Biosciences
  Total vector size (bp): 14207
  Vector type: Mammalian Expression, CRISPR, Synthetic Biology ; PiggyBac
  Selectable markers: Zeocin
Growth in bacteria
  Bacterial resistance: Ampicillin, 100 μg/mL
  Growth temperature: 37°C
  Growth strain: NEB Stable
  Copy number: High Copy
Gene/Insert 1
  Gene/Insert name: ABI-tagBFP-Sa dCas9 (alt name: nuclease dead SauCas9)
  Species: A. thaliana (mustard weed), Synthetic; S. aureus
  Insert size (bp): 5796
  Mutation: D10A, N580A
  Promoter: PGK
  Tag / fusion protein: ABI-tagBFP-Nucleoplasmin NLS (N terminal on insert); SV40 NLS (C terminal on insert)
  Cloning method: Ligation Independent Cloning
  Sequencing primers: 5′ gaaggtcctccggaggcc; 3′ CGGTCTGTATATCGAGGTTTATTTATTAATTTG
Gene/Insert 2
  Gene/Insert name: PYL1-VPR (alt name: VP64-p65-Rta)
  Species: A. thaliana (mustard weed), Synthetic
  Insert size (bp): 2145
  Mutation: Synonymous mutation in PYL1 to remove XhoI site
  Promoter: CAG
  Tag / fusion protein: PYL1 (N terminal on insert); IRES-Zeocin (C terminal on backbone)
  Cloning method: Ligation Independent Cloning
  Sequencing primers: 5′ tcggcttctggcgtgtga; 3′ gacggcaatatggtggaaaataac
Resource information
  A portion of this plasmid was derived from a plasmid made by: The Sa dCas9 gene was a gift from Feng Zhang (MIT). The ABI and PYL1 domains were gifts from Jerry Crabtree (Stanford)
Terms and licenses: Academic/Nonprofit Terms; Industry Terms: Not Available to Industry
How to cite: pSLQ2833 pPB: CAG-PYL1-VPR-IRES-Zeo-WPRE-SV40PA PGK-ABI-tagBFP-SadCas9 was a gift from Stanley Qi (Addgene plasmid # 84243 ; http://n2t.net/addgene:84243 ; RRID:Addgene_84243)
