>Addgene plasmid #84243 | pSLQ2833 pPB: CAG-PYL1-VPR-IRES-Zeo-WPRE-SV40PA PGK-ABI-tagBFP-SadCas9 | addgene partial sequence | sequence record 165654 | pCAG-F 5'-GCAACGTGCTGGTTATTGTG-3'
AAGAATTCGCCACCATGGGTGGGGGCGCGCCAACTCAAGACGAATTCACCCAACTCTCCCAATCAATCGC
CGAGTTCCACACGTACCAACTCGGTAACGGCCGTTGCTCATCTCTCCTAGCTCAGCGAATCCACGCGCCG
CCGGAAACAGTATGGTCCGTGGTGAGACGTTTCGATAGGCCACAGATTTACAAACACTTCATCAAAAGCT
GTAACGTGAGTGAAGATTTCGAGATGCGAGTGGGATGCACGCGCGACGTGAACGTGATAAGTGGATTACC
GGCGAATACGTCTCGGGAGAGATTAGATCTGTTGGACGATGATCGGAGAGTGACTGGGTTTAGTATAACC
GGTGGTGAACATAGGCTGAGGAATTATAAATCGGTTACGACGGTTCATAGATTTGAGAAAGAAGAAGAAG
AAGAAAGGATCTGGACCGTTGTTTTGGAATCTTATGTTGTTGATGTACCGGAAGGTAATTCGGAGGAAGA
TACGAGATTGTTTGCTGATACGGTTATTAGATTGAATCTTCAGAAACTTGCTTCGATCACTGAAGCTATG
AACGAATTCTCAAGCGCTGCAGGTACTAGTGATGCTTTAGACGATTTTGACTTAGATATGCTTGGTTCAG
ACGCGTTAGACGACTTCGACCTAGACATGTTAGGCTCAGATGCATTGGACGACTTCGATTTAGATATGTT
GGGCTCCGATGCCCTAGATGACTTTGATCTAGATATGCTAGGTAGTCCCAAAAAGAAGAGGAAAGTGGGA
TCCCAGTATCTGCCCGACACAGATGATAGACACCGAATCGAAGAGAAACGCAAGCGAACGTATGAAACCT
TCAAATCGATCATGAAGAAATCGCCCTTCTCGGGTCCGACCGATCCCAGGCCCCCACCGAGAAGGATTGC
GGTCCCGTCCCGCTCGTCGGCCAGCGTGCCGAAGC
