>Addgene plasmid #84243 | pSLQ2833 pPB: CAG-PYL1-VPR-IRES-Zeo-WPRE-SV40PA PGK-ABI-tagBFP-SadCas9 | addgene partial sequence | sequence record 165655 | IRES-F 5'-TGGCTCTCCTCAAGCGTATT-3'
CAGAAGGTACCCCATTGTATGGGATCTGATCTGGGGCCTCGGTGCACATGCTTTACGTGTGTTTAGTCGA
GGTTAAAAAACGTCTAGGCCCCCCGAACCACGGGGACGTGGTTTTCCTTTGAAAAACACGATGATAATAT
GGCCACAACCGGATCCGGAGCTACCATGGCCAAGTTGACCAGTGCCGTTCCGGTGCTCACCGCGCGCGAC
GTCGCCGGAGCGGTCGAGTTCTGGACCGACCGGCTCGGGTTCTCCCGGGACTTCGTGGAGGACGACTTCG
CCGGTGTGGTCCGGGACGACGTGACCCTGTTCATCAGCGCGGTCCAGGACCAGGTGGTGCCGGACAACAC
CCTGGCCTGGGTGTGGGTGCGCGGCCTGGACGAGCTGTACGCCGAGTGGTCGGAGGTCGTGTCCACGAAC
TTCCGGGACGCCTCCGGGCCGGCCATGACCGAGATCGGCGAGCAGCCGTGGGGGCGGGAGTTCGCCCTGC
GCGACCCGGCCGGCAACTGCGTGCACTTCGTGGCCGAGGAGCAGGACTGAGTTTAAACCATGCAAGCTTG
ATATCAAGCTTATCGATAATCAACCTCTGGATTACAAAATTTGTGAAAGATTGACTGGTATTCTTAACTA
TGTTGCTCCTTTTACGCTATGTGGATACGCTGCTTTAATGCCTTTGTATCATGCTATTGCTTCCCGTATG
GCTTTCATTTTCTCCTCCTTGTATAAATCCTGGTTGCTGTCTCTTTATGAGGAGTTGTGGCCCGTTGTCA
GGCAACGTGGCGTGGTGTGCACTGTGTTTGCTGACGCAACCCCCACTGGTTGGGGCATTGCCACCACCTG
TCAGCTCCTTTCCGGGACTTTCGCTTTCCCCCTCCCTATTGCCACGGCGGAACTCATCGCCGCCTGCCTT
GCCCGCTGCTGGACAGGGGCTCGGCTGTTGGGCACTGACAATTCCGTGGTGTTGTCGGGGAAATCATCGT
CCTTTCCTTGGCTGCTCGCCTGTGTTGCCACCTGGAT
