>Addgene plasmid #84243 | pSLQ2833 pPB: CAG-PYL1-VPR-IRES-Zeo-WPRE-SV40PA PGK-ABI-tagBFP-SadCas9 | addgene partial sequence | sequence record 165656 | M13-Rev 5'-CAGGAAACAGCTATGACC-3'
GCAATTAACCCTCACTAAAGGGAACAAAAGCTGGATTAATTAAGCGGCCGCATACGCGTATACTAGATTA
ACCCTAGAAAGATAATCATATTGTGACGTACGTTAAAGATAATCATGCGTAAAATTGACGCATGTGTTTT
ATCGGTCTGTATATCGAGGTTTATTTATTAATTTGAATAGATATTAAGTTTTATTATATTTACACTTACA
TACTAATAATAAATTCAACAAACAATTTATTTATGTTTATTTATTTATTAAAAAAAAACAAAAACTCAAA
ATTTCTTCTATAAAGTAACAAAACTTTTAACTAGCTCGAGTTACTTTTTCTTTTTTGCCTGGCCGGCCTT
TTTCGTGGCCGCCGGCCTTTTGCCCTTTTTGATGATCTGAGGGTGCTTCTTAGATTTCACTTCATACAGG
TTGCCCAGAATGTCTGTGCTGTACTTCTTAATGCTCTGGGTCTTGGAGGCGATTGTCTTAATGATCCTGG
GGGGCCTCTTGTCGTTCATGTTTTCCAGGTACTCGCGGTAGGTGATGTCGATCATGTTCACTTCGATCCG
GTTCAGCAGGTCGTTGTTCACGCCGATCACTCTATACAGCTCGCCGTTGATCTTGATCAGATCGTTGTTG
TAGAAGGAGGCGATAAACTCGGCCTGGTTGCTGATCTTCTTCAGCTTCTTAGCTTCCTCATAGCACTTGC
TATTCACTTCGTAGTAGTTTTCTTTTTTGATCACATCCAGATTCTTCACGGTCACGAACTTGTACACGCC
ATTGTCCAGGTACACGTCGAATCTGTAGGGCTTCAGGGACAGCTTCACGACCTTGTTTCTGCTGTTGGGG
TAGTCGTCGGTGATGTCCAGATGGGCGTTCAGTTTGTTGCCGTAATACTTAATCTTCTTGATCACGGGGC
CGTTGTCCTTTTTGGAGTACTTGGTCAGGTAGTTCCCGGTTTC
